>Addgene plasmid #152668 | pGBW-m4134281 | depositor full sequence | sequence record 295680 | Full Sequence
CACCATGGATCTGTTTATGCGTATATTCACCATCGGCACGGTTACATTGAAGCAAGGGGAAATTAAAGAC
GCAACTCCCAGTGACTTCGTACGGGCGACCGCTACAATTCCGATCCAGGCCAGCCTCCCTTTTGGATGGC
TTATCGTCGGCGTGGCCCTACTGGCTGTGTTTCAGTCGGCATCAAAGATAATCACTCTGAAAAAGCGATG
GCAGTTAGCCCTTAGCAAAGGTGTGCACTTCGTATGCAATTTGCTGCTCCTGTTCGTCACCGTTTATTCC
CATCTGCTCCTGGTGGCTGCCGGATTGGAGGCACCATTTTTATACCTATACGCCCTCGTGTATTTTCTGC
AATCTATTAACTTCGTCCGCATTATCATGAGACTCTGGCTCTGTTGGAAGTGCAGGTCTAAAAATCCCTT
GTTATATGATGCCAACTACTTCCTGTGTTGGCACACTAACTGCTATGACTACTGTATTCCATACAATTCA
GTTACCTCCAGTATAGTGATCACATCTGGGGATGGTACGACTTCGCCTATTTCCGAGCATGACTATCAGA
TCGGCGGGTACACAGAAAAGTGGGAGAGCGGAGTCAAGGATTGCGTGGTGCTTCACTCCTATTTCACCAG
TGACTACTACCAGCTTTATAGCACACAACTTTCAACAGACACCGGCGTGGAGCATGTGACTTTTTTCATT
TATAATAAAATCGTTGATGAACCGGAGGAACACGTTCAGATACACACTATCGACGGCAGCTCTGGTGTCG
TCAACCCTGTTATGGAGCCCATTTACGATGAACCAACGACCACAACATCTGTACCTCTGGAAAACCTTTA
CTTTCAGTCGGGACGGCGAATCCCGGGGCTGATAAATCCCTGGAAAAGGAGATGGAAGAAGAACTTTATT
GCAGTGTCTGCGGCTAACCGGTTCAAAAAGATCAGTTCAAGCGGCGCCCTAGATTACGACATTCCTACGA
CCGCCTCCGAGAATCTCTATTTCCAGGGTGAATTTGGCTTGGCACAACATGACGAGGCCGTCGATAACAA
GTTTAATAAAGAACAGCAGAACGCTTTCTATGAGATCCTTCACTTACCAAATCTGAACGAAGAGCAACGC
AACGCTTTCATTCAGAGCCTGAAAGACGATCCCTCGCAGTCTGCAAATCTCCTGGCCGAAGCCAAGAAGC
TGAATGACGCACAGGCTCCAAAAGTTGATAACAAGTTTAACAAGGAGCAGCAGAATGCTTTCTACGAGAT
ATTGCACCTTCCTAATCTGAATGAGGAACAAAGAAATGCATTTATCCAGTCCCTAAAAGACGATCCATCA
CAGAGTGCCAACCTGCTTGCGGAAGCCAAAAAGCTCAATGATGCCCAGGCCCCGAAAGTAGACGCGAACC
ATCAATAAGGATCCGCAGGCCTCTGCTAGCTTGACTGACTGAGATACAGCGTACCTTCAGCTCACAGACA
TGATAAGATACATTGATGAGTTTGGACAAACCACAACTAGAATGCAGTGAAAAAAATGCTTTATTTGTGA
AATTTGTGATGCTATTGCTTTATTTGTAACCATTATAAGCTGCAATAAACAAGTTAACAACAACAATTGC
ATTCATTTTATGTTTCAGGTTCAGGGGGAGGTGTGGGAGGTTTTTTAAAGCAAGTAAAACCTCTACAAAT
GTGGTATTGGCCCATCTCTATCGGTATCGTAGCATAACCCCTTGGGGCCTCTAAACGGGTCTTGAGGGGT
TTTTTGTGCCCCTCGGGCCGGATTGCTATCTACCGGCATTGGCGCAGAAAAAAATGCCTGATGCGACGCT
GCGCGTCTTATACTCCCACATATGCCAGATTCAGCAACGGATACGGCTTCCCCAACTTGCCCACTTCCAT
ACGTGTCCTCCTTACCAGAAATTTATCCTTAAGGTCGTCAGCTATCCTGCAGGCGATCTCTCGATTTCGA
TCAAGACATTCCTTTAATGGTCTTTTCTGGACACCACTAGGGGTCAGAAGTAGTTCATCAAACTTTCTTC
CCTCCCTAATCTCATTGGTTACCTTGGGCTATCGAAACTTAATTAACCAGTCAAGTCAGCTACTTGGCGA
GATCGACTTGTCTGGGTTTCGACTACGCTCAGAATTGCGTCAGTCAAGTTCGATCTGGTCCTTGCTATTG
CACCCGTTCTCCGATTACGAGTTTCATTTAAATCATGTGAGCAAAAGGCCAGCAAAAGGCCAGGAACCGT
AAAAAGGCCGCGTTGCTGGCGTTTTTCCATAGGCTCCGCCCCCCTGACGAGCATCACAAAAATCGACGCT
CAAGTCAGAGGTGGCGAAACCCGACAGGACTATAAAGATACCAGGCGTTTCCCCCTGGAAGCTCCCTCGT
GCGCTCTCCTGTTCCGACCCTGCCGCTTACCGGATACCTGTCCGCCTTTCTCCCTTCGGGAAGCGTGGCG
CTTTCTCATAGCTCACGCTGTAGGTATCTCAGTTCGGTGTAGGTCGTTCGCTCCAAGCTGGGCTGTGTGC
ACGAACCCCCCGTTCAGCCCGACCGCTGCGCCTTATCCGGTAACTATCGTCTTGAGTCCAACCCGGTAAG
ACACGACTTATCGCCACTGGCAGCAGCCACTGGTAACAGGATTAGCAGAGCGAGGTATGTAGGCGGTGCT
ACAGAGTTCTTGAAGTGGTGGCCTAACTACGGCTACACTAGAAGAACAGTATTTGGTATCTGCGCTCTGC
TGAAGCCAGTTACCTTCGGAAAAAGAGTTGGTAGCTCTTGATCCGGCAAACAAACCACCGCTGGTAGCGG
TGGTTTTTTTGTTTGCAAGCAGCAGATTACGCGCAGAAAAAAAGGATCTCAAGAAGATCCTTTGATCTTT
TCTACGGGGTCTGACGCTCAGTGGAACGAAAACTCACGTTAAGGGATTTTGGTCATGAGATTATCAAAAA
GGATCTTCACCTAGATCCTTTTAAATTAAAAATGAAGTTTTAAATCAATCTAAAGTATATATGAGTAAAC
TTGGTCTGACAGTTACCAATGCTTAATCAGTGAGGCACCTATCTCAGCGATCTGTCTATTTCGTTCATCC
ATAGTTGCATTTAAATTTCCGAACTCTCCAAGGCCCTCGTCGGAAAATCTTCAAACCTTTCGTCCGATCC
ATCTTGCAGGCTACCTCTCGAACGAACTATCGCAAGTCTCTTGGCCGGCCTTGCGCCTTGGCTATTGCTT
GGCAGCGCCTATCGCCAGGTATTACTCCAATCCCGAATATCCGAGATCGGGATCACCCGAGAGAAGTTCA
ACCTACATCCTCAATCCCGATCTATCCGAGATCCGAGGAATATCGAAATCGGGGCGCGCCTGGCCTCCGC
GCCGGGTTTTGGCGCCTCCCGCGGGCGCCCCCCTCGTCACGGCGAGCGCTGCCACGTCAGACGAAGGGCG
CAGGAGCGTCCTGATCCTTCCGCCCGGACGCTCAGGACAGCGGCCCGCTGCTCATAAGACTCGGCCTTAG
AACCCCAGTATCAGCAGAAGGACATTTTAGGACGGGACTTGGGTGACTCTAGGGCACTGGTTTTCTTTCC
AGAGAGCGGAACAGGCGAGGAAAAGTAGTCCCTTCTCGGCGATTCTGCGGAGGGATCTCCGTGGGGCGGT
GAACGCCGATGATTATATAAGGACGCGCCGGGTGTGGCACAGCTAGTTCCGTCGCAGCCGGGATTTGGGT
CGCGGTTCTTGTTTGTGGATCGCTGTGATCGTCACTTGGTGAGTAGCGGGCTGCTGGGCTGGCCGGGGCT
TTCGTGGCCGCCGGGCCGCTCGGTGGGACGGAAGCGTGTGGAGAGACCGCCAAGGGCTGTAGTCTGGGTC
CGCGAGCAAGGTTGCCCTGAACTGGGGGTTGGGGGGAGCGCAGCAAAATGGCGGCTGTTCCCGAGTCTTG
AATGGAAGACGCTTGTGAGGCGGGCTGTGAGGTCGTTGAAACAAGGTGGGGGGCATGGTGGGCGGCAAGA
ACCCAAGGTCTTGAGCCCTTCGCTAATGCGGGAAAGCTCTTATTCGGGTGAGATGGGCTGGGCACCATCT
GGGGACCCTGACGTGAAGTTTGTCACTGACTGGAGAACTCGGTTTGTCGTCTGTTGCGGGGGCGGCAGTT
ATGGCGGTGCCGTTGGGCAGTGCACCCGTACCTTTGGGAGCGCGCGCCCTCGTCGTGTCGTGACGTCACC
CGTTCTGTTGGCTTATAATGCAGGGTGGGGCCACCTGCCGGTAGGTGTGCGGTAGGCTTTTCTCCGTCGC
AGGACGCAGGGTTCGGGCCTAGGGTAGGCTCTCCTGAATCGACAGGCGCCGGACCTCTGGTGAGGGGAGG
GATAAGTGAGGCGTCAGTTTCTTTGGTCGGTTTTATGTACCTATCTTCTTAAGTAGCTGAAGCTCCGGTT
TTGAACTATGCGCTCGGGGTTGGCGAGTGTGTTTTGTGAAGTTTTTTAGGCACCTTTTGAAATGTAATCA
TTTGGGTCAATATGTAATTTTCAGTGTTAGACTTGTAAATTGTCCGCTAAATTCTGGCCGTTTTTGGCTT
TTTTGTTAGACAACATGGGTAAAAAGCCTGAACTCACCGCGACGTCTGTCGAGAAGTTTCTGATCGAAAA
GTTCGACAGCGTCTCCGACCTGATGCAGCTCTCGGAGGGCGAAGAATCTCGTGCTTTCAGCTTCGATGTA
GGAGGGCGTGGATATGTCCTGCGGGTAAATAGCTGCGCCGATGGTTTCTACAAAGATCGTTATGTTTATC
GGCACTTTGCATCCGCCGCGCTCCCGATTCCGGAAGTGCTTGACATTGGGGAGTTCAGCGAGAGCCTGAC
CTATTGCATCTCCCGCCGTGCACAGGGTGTCACGTTGCAAGACCTGCCTGAAACCGAACTGCCCGCTGTT
CTGCAGCCGGTCGCGGAGGCAATGGATGCCATCGCTGCCGCCGATCTTAGCCAGACGAGCGGGTTCGGCC
CATTCGGACCGCAAGGAATCGGTCAATACACTACATGGCGTGATTTCATATGCGCGATTGCTGATCCCCA
TGTGTATCACTGGCAAACTGTGATGGACGACACCGTCAGTGCGTCCGTCGCGCAGGCTCTCGATGAGCTG
ATGCTTTGGGCCGAGGACTGCCCCGAAGTCCGGCACCTCGTGCACGCGGATTTCGGCTCCAACAATGTCC
TGACGGACAATGGCCGCATAACAGCGGTCATTGACTGGAGCGAGGCGATGTTCGGGGATTCCCAATACGA
GGTCGCCAACATCTTCTTCTGGAGGCCGTGGTTGGCTTGTATGGAGCAGCAGACGCGCTACTTCGAGCGG
AGGCATCCGGAGCTTGCAGGATCGCCCCGGCTCCGGGCGTATATGCTCCGCATTGGTCTTGACCAACTCT
ATCAGAGCTTGGTTGACGGCAATTTCGATGATGCAGCTTGGGCGCAGGGTCGATGCGACGCAATCGTCCG
ATCCGGAGCCGGGACTGTCGGGCGTACACAAATCGCCCGCAGAAGCGCCGCCGTCTGGACCGATGGCTGT
GTAGAAGTACTCGCCGATAGTGGAAACCGACGCCCCAGCACTCGTCCGAGGGCAAAGGAATAAGCTAGTA
TGTAAGCCTAGTCTTAGATAATAAAATCGCTATCCATCGAAGATGGATGTGTGTTGGTTTTTTGTGTGTG
TAACGCTAGGCGCGCCTGGTGTACCGAGAACGATCCTCTCAGTGCGAGTCTCGACGATCCATATCGTTGC
TTGGCAGTCAGCCAGTCGGAATCCAGCTTGGGACCCAGGAAGTCCAATCGTCAGATATTGTACTCAAGCC
TGGTCACGGCAGCGTACCGATCTGTTTAAACCTAGATATTGATAGTCTGATCGGTCAACGTATAATCGAG
TCCTAGCTTTTGCAAACATCTATCAAGAGACAGGATCAGCAGGAGGCTTTCGCATGAGTATTCAACATTT
CCGTGTCGCCCTTATTCCCTTTTTTGCGGCATTTTGCCTTCCTGTTTTTGCTCACCCAGAAACGCTGGTG
AAAGTAAAAGATGCTGAAGATCAGTTGGGTGCGCGAGTGGGTTACATCGAACTGGATCTCAACAGCGGTA
AGATCCTTGAGAGTTTTCGCCCCGAAGAACGCTTTCCAATGATGAGCACTTTTAAAGTTCTGCTATGTGG
CGCGGTATTATCCCGTATTGACGCCGGGCAAGAGCAACTCGGTCGCCGCATACACTATTCTCAGAATGAC
TTGGTTGAGTATTCACCAGTCACAGAAAAGCATCTTACGGATGGCATGACAGTAAGAGAATTATGCAGTG
CTGCCATAACCATGAGTGATAACACTGCGGCCAACTTACTTCTGACAACGATTGGAGGACCGAAGGAGCT
AACCGCTTTTTTGCACAACATGGGGGATCATGTAACTCGCCTTGATCGTTGGGAACCGGAGCTGAATGAA
GCCATACCAAACGACGAGCGTGACACCACGATGCCTGTAGCAATGGCAACAACCTTGCGTAAACTATTAA
CTGGCGAACTACTTACTCTAGCTTCCCGGCAACAGTTGATAGACTGGATGGAGGCGGATAAAGTTGCAGG
ACCACTTCTGCGCTCGGCCCTTCCGGCTGGCTGGTTTATTGCTGATAAATCTGGAGCCGGTGAGCGTGGG
TCTCGCGGTATCATTGCAGCACTGGGGCCAGATGGTAAGCCCTCCCGTATCGTAGTTATCTACACGACGG
GGAGTCAGGCAACTATGGATGAACGAAATAGACAGATCGCTGAGATAGGTGCCTCACTGATTAAGCATTG
GTAACCGATTCTAGGTGCATTGGCGCAGAAAAAAATGCCTGATGCGACGCTGCGCGTCTTATACTCCCAC
ATATGCCAGATTCAGCAACGGATACGGCTTCCCCAACTTGCCCACTTCCATACGTGTCCTCCTTACCAGA
AATTTATCCTTAAGATCGTTTAAACTCGACTCTGGCTCTATCGAATCTCCGTCGTTTCGAGCTTACGCGA
ACAGCCGTGGCGCTCATTTGCTCGTCGGGCATCGAATCTCGTCAGCTATCGTCAGCTTACCTTTTTGGCA
GCGATCGCGGCTCCCGACATCTTGGACCATTAGCTCCACAGGTATCTTCTTCCCTCTAGTGGTCATAACA
GCAGCTTCAGCTACCTCTCAATTCAAAAAACCCCTCAAGACCCGTTTAGAGGCCCCAAGGGGTTATGCTA
TCAATCGTTGCGTTACACACACAAAAAACCAACACACATCCATCTTCGATGGATAGCGATTTTATTATCT
AACTGCTGATCGAGTGTAGCCAGATCTAGTAATCAATTACGGGGTCATTAGTTCATAGCCCATATATGGA
GTTCCGCGTTACATAACTTACGGTAAATGGCCCGCCTGGCTGACCGCCCAACGACCCCCGCCCATTGACG
TCAATAATGACGTATGTTCCCATAGTAACGCCAATAGGGACTTTCCATTGACGTCAATGGGTGGAGTATT
TACGGTAAACTGCCCACTTGGCAGTACATCAAGTGTATCATATGCCAAGTACGCCCCCTATTGACGTCAA
TGACGGTAAATGGCCCGCCTGGCATTATGCCCAGTACATGACCTTATGGGACTTTCCTACTTGGCAGTAC
ATCTACGTATTAGTCATCGCTATTACCATGCTGATGCGGTTTTGGCAGTACATCAATGGGCGTGGATAGC
GGTTTGACTCACGGGGATTTCCAAGTCTCCACCCCATTGACGTCAATGGGAGTTTGTTTTGGCACCAAAA
TCAACGGGACTTTCCAAAATGTCGTAACAACTCCGCCCCATTGACGCAAATGGGCGGTAGGCGTGTACGG
TGGGAGGTCTATATAAGCAGAGCTGGTTTAGTGAACCGTCAGATCAGATCTTTGTCGATCCTACCATCCA
CTCGACACACCCGCCAGCGGCCGC
Features (pLannotate 1.2.2; 21 found; start..end, strand, type, name):
      5..829     +  CDS            AP3A_SARS2: Experimental evidence at protein level: Swiss-Prot protein existence level 1. Plays a role in virus egress via lysosomal trafficking (PubMed:33157038, PubMed:33422265). Forms homotetrameric ion channels (viroporin) localized at endosomes and lysosomes, that may induce deacidification of lysosomes thereby allowing safe virion egress through lysosomal trafficking (By similarity) (PubMed:33157038, PubMed:33422265). Also blocks formation of autolysosomes through binding and sequestering host TMUB1/HOPS on late endosomes. This prevents fusion of autophagosomes with lysosomes, disrupting autophagy a
    884..961     +  CDS            MYLK2 (fragment): MYLK2_HUMAN - Experimental evidence at protein level: Swiss-Prot protein existence level 1. Implicated in the level of global muscle contraction and cardiac function. Phosphorylates a specific serine in the N-terminus of a myosin light chain. From Homo sapiens (Human).
   1043..1393    +  CDS            spa (fragment): SPA_STAAU - Experimental evidence at protein level: Swiss-Prot protein existence level 1. Plays a role in the inhibition of the host innate and adaptive immune responses. Possesses five immunoglobulin-binding domains that capture both the fragment crystallizable region (Fc region) and the Fab region (part of Ig that identifies antigen) of immunoglobulins (By similarity). In turn, Staphylococcus aureus is protected from phagocytic killing via inhibition of Ig Fc region. In addition, the host elicited B-cell response is prevented due to a decrease of antibody-secreting cell proliferation that en
   1474..1595    -  polyA_signal   SV40 poly(A) signal: SV40 polyadenylation signal
   1618..1687    -  CDS            large T antigen (fragment): large T antigen from SV40 (simian virus 40)
   1710..1756    +  terminator     T7 terminator: transcription terminator for bacteriophage T7 RNA polymerase
   1786..1922    +  terminator     rrnG terminator: transcription terminator from the E. coli ribosomal RNA rrnG operon (Albrechtsen et al., 1991)
   1967..2038    +  misc_feature   3' β-globin insulator: insulator downstream of the human β-globin locus (Farrell et al., 2002)
   2264..2852    -  rep_origin     ori: high-copy-number ColE1/pMB1/pBR322/pUC origin of replication
   3024..3088    -  CDS            bla(M) (fragment): β-lactamase lacking the signal sequence; bla(M); allows cytosolic expression of β-lactamase
   3352..4561    +  promoter       UbC promoter: human ubiquitin C promoter
   4571..5592    +  CDS            HygR (fragment): hygromycin B phosphotransferase confers resistance to hygromycin
   5620..5668    +  polyA_signal   poly(A) signal: synthetic polyadenylation signal
   5934..6794    +  CDS            AmpR: β-lactamase; bla; confers resistance to ampicillin, carbenicillin, and related antibiotics
   6807..6943    +  terminator     rrnG terminator: transcription terminator from the E. coli ribosomal RNA rrnG operon (Albrechtsen et al., 1991)
   7088..7159    +  misc_feature   5' β-globin insulator: insulator upstream of the human β-globin locus (Farrell et al., 2002)
   7164..7210    -  terminator     T7 terminator: transcription terminator for bacteriophage T7 RNA polymerase
   7228..7276    -  polyA_signal   poly(A) signal: synthetic polyadenylation signal
   7357..7660    +  enhancer       CMV enhancer: human cytomegalovirus immediate early enhancer
   7733..7750    -  promoter       CMV promoter (fragment): human cytomegalovirus (CMV) immediate early promoter
   7813..7864    +  promoter       CMVd2 promoter: truncated human cytomegalovirus (CMV) immediate early promoter that yields moderately reduced expression relative to the full-length promoter
