[The description below was written by a language model from this plasmid's Addgene catalogue record and pLannotate feature annotations shown in this document.]
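Description:
pGBW-m4134281 is a mammalian expression plasmid built on the pTwist_CMV_Hygro_6 backbone for producing the wild-type ORF3a protein of SARS-CoV-2. It is propagated in E. coli as a high-copy plasmid through a ColE1/pUC-type origin and selected with ampicillin via an intact β-lactamase gene. For selection in mammalian cells it carries a separate cassette in which the human ubiquitin C promoter drives a hygromycin B phosphotransferase gene followed by a synthetic poly(A) signal. The sequence record is 7,934 nt long.

The ORF3a coding sequence sits downstream of the CMV immediate early enhancer and promoter elements; because the circular map is numbered from the start of the insert, these appear at the end of the feature table. ORF3a is annotated as a viroporin that forms ion channels at endosomes and lysosomes, contributes to virion egress through lysosomal trafficking, and interferes with autophagosome–lysosome fusion. The catalogue lists a C-terminal, TEV-cleavable TAP tag supplied by the backbone. This agrees with the two annotated fragments downstream of the insert: a short MYLK2-derived segment, plausibly the calmodulin-binding peptide of a classical tandem affinity tag, and a portion of Staphylococcus aureus protein A containing immunoglobulin-binding domains. The TEV site itself is not annotated.

An SV40 poly(A) signal lies downstream of the tag, although it is annotated on the opposite strand. The expression unit is flanked by β-globin insulator elements, T7 and rrnG terminators and an additional synthetic poly(A) signal, which help isolate it from neighbouring transcription. The design suits transient or hygromycin-selected stable expression of tagged ORF3a, for example for affinity purification and host interaction studies, though the record states only mammalian expression as the purpose.
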