Addgene plasmid #152668: pGBW-m4134281
Purpose: Mammalian expression plasmid for SARS-CoV-2 ORF3a protein
Depositing lab: Ginkgo Bioworks & Benjie Chen. Depositing organization: Ginkgo Bioworks.
Backbone
  Vector backbone: pTwist_CMV_Hygro_6
  Backbone size w/o insert (bp): 6525
  Vector type: Mammalian Expression
  Selectable markers: Hygromycin
Growth in bacteria
  Bacterial resistance: Ampicillin, 100 μg/mL
  Growth temperature: 37°C
  Growth strain: DH5alpha
  Copy number: High Copy
Gene/Insert
  Gene/Insert name: SARS-CoV-2 ORF3a protein
  Species: Severe acute respiratory syndrome coronavirus 2
  Insert size (bp): 821
  Mutation: wt
  Entrez Gene: ORF3a (a.k.a. GU280_gp03)
  Promoter: CMV
  Tag / fusion protein: Cleavable TEV;TapTag (C terminal on backbone)
  Cloning method: Unknown
Resource information
  A portion of this plasmid was derived from a plasmid made by: GinkgoBioworks
Depositor comments: NCBI reference sequence: YP_009724391.1
How to cite: pGBW-m4134281 was a gift from Ginkgo Bioworks & Benjie Chen (Addgene plasmid # 152668 ; http://n2t.net/addgene:152668 ; RRID:Addgene_152668)
